Addgene plasmid #71952: Jam1-AP-His
Purpose: Expresses the extracellular region of the JAM-1 protein, C-terminally fused to alkaline phosphatase + 6X histidine tag.
Depositing lab: Woj Wojtowicz. Depositing organization: University of California, Berkeley. Publication: An extracellular biochemical screen reveals that FLRTs and Unc5s mediate neuronal subtype recognition in the retina. Visser JJ, Cheng Y, Perry SC, Chastain AB, Parsa B, Masri SS, Ray TA, Kay JN, Wojtowicz WM. Elife. 2015 Dec 3;4. pii: e08149. doi: 10.7554/eLife.08149. PubMed 26633812.
Backbone
  Vector backbone: pCMVi-SV40ori
  Vector type: Mammalian Expression
Growth in bacteria
  Bacterial resistance: Ampicillin, 100 μg/mL
  Growth temperature: 37°C
  Growth strain: DH5alpha
  Copy number: High Copy
Gene/Insert
  Gene/Insert name: Jam1 (alt names: Junction adhesion molecule 1; F11 receptor; JAM; Jcam; JAM-1; JAM-A; Jcam1; Ly106; ESTM33; NCBI gene ID 16456; Reference sequence NM_172647.2)
  Species: M. musculus (mouse)
  Insert size (bp): 714
  Entrez Gene: F11r (a.k.a. 9130004G24, AA638916, ESTM33, JAM, JAM-1, JAM-A, Jcam, Jcam1, Ly106)
  Promoter: CMV
  Tag / fusion protein: AP-His (C terminal on backbone)
  Cloning method: Restriction Enzyme; 5′ cloning site NotI (not destroyed); 3′ cloning site AscI (not destroyed)
  Sequencing primers: 5′ GTCAGAGGTAACTCCCGTTGC; 3′ GAGGTTCTTGGCGGCTGTC
Terms and licenses: Academic/Nonprofit Terms; Industry Terms: Not Available to Industry
How to cite: Jam1-AP-His was a gift from Woj Wojtowicz (Addgene plasmid # 71952 ; http://n2t.net/addgene:71952 ; RRID:Addgene_71952)
