[The description below was written by a language model from this plasmid's Addgene catalogue record and pLannotate feature annotations shown in this document.]
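Description:
Jam1-AP-His is a mammalian expression plasmid built on the pCMVi-SV40ori backbone that produces a secreted, tagged form of the mouse junctional adhesion molecule JAM-1 (gene F11r, also called JAM-A). The 714 bp insert encodes only the extracellular region of the protein and sits between retained NotI and AscI sites. This places it in frame with a backbone-encoded C-terminal fusion of human placental alkaline phosphatase followed by a 6X histidine tag. The feature table annotates the phosphatase as SEAP but does not annotate the short His tag separately. Transcription is driven by the human cytomegalovirus immediate early enhancer and promoter, followed by CMV intron A, an element commonly included to boost expression, and it terminates at an SV40 polyadenylation signal.

In bacteria, the 7,232 nt plasmid is maintained by a high-copy ColE1/pUC-type origin and selected with ampicillin through the β-lactamase gene. The backbone also carries an SV40 enhancer/early promoter region, which includes the SV40 origin implied by the backbone name and can allow episomal amplification in cells expressing large T antigen. An f1 phage origin is present, along with remnant fragments of rop, bom and lacZα that are probably vestigial. No mammalian selection marker is annotated, which fits transient transfection.

The alkaline phosphatase moiety provides an enzymatic readout, and the His tag provides a handle for capture or purification. The construct therefore yields a soluble ectodomain probe for detecting binding partners. The associated study used an extracellular biochemical interaction screen of cell-surface recognition proteins in the retina.
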