Features (pLannotate 1.2.2; 14 found; start..end, strand, type, name):
     25..408     +  enhancer       CMV enhancer: human cytomegalovirus immediate early enhancer
    410..609     +  promoter       CMV promoter: human cytomegalovirus (CMV) immediate early promoter
    748..1573    +  intron         CMV intron A: human cytomegalovirus intron A (Chapman et al., 1991)
   1610..2323    +  CDS            F11r (fragment): JAM1_MOUSE - Also known as Jam1, Jcam, Jcam1. Experimental evidence at protein level: Swiss-Prot protein existence level 1. Seems to play a role in epithelial tight junction formation. Appears early in primordial forms of cell junctions and recruits PARD3 (PubMed:11447115). The association of the PARD6-PARD3 complex may prevent the interaction of PARD3 with JAM1, thereby preventing tight junction assembly (PubMed:11447115). Plays a role in regulating monocyte transmigration involved in integrity of epithelial barrier (PubMed:9660867). Ligand for integrin alpha-L/beta-2 involved in memory T-cel
   2345..3796    +  CDS            SEAP: secreted alkaline phosphatase from human placenta The natural enzyme has a C-terminal transmembrane sequence that is replaced by a GPI anchor.
   3855..3976    +  polyA_signal   SV40 poly(A) signal: SV40 polyadenylation signal
   4185..4773    -  rep_origin     ori: high-copy-number ColE1/pMB1/pBR322/pUC origin of replication
   4944..5804    -  CDS            AmpR: β-lactamase; bla; confers resistance to ampicillin, carbenicillin, and related antibiotics
   5805..5909    -  promoter       AmpR promoter: bla
   6004..6039    +  CDS            rop (fragment): Rop protein, which maintains plasmids at low copy number; rop
   6062..6392    +  promoter       SV40 promoter: SV40 enhancer and early promoter
   6515..6614    +  misc_feature   bom (fragment): basis of mobility region from pBR322
   6642..7070    -  rep_origin     f1 ori (sequence partly withheld): f1 bacteriophage origin of replication; arrow indicates direction of (+) strand synthesis
   7074..7231    -  CDS            lacZα (fragment): LacZα fragment of β-galactosidase; lacZ fragment
>Addgene plasmid #71952 | Jam1-AP-His | depositor full sequence | sequence record 131138 | Full Sequence
GTCGAGGTCTCGACGGTATCGATTGACATTGATTATTGACTAGCTAGTTATTAATAGTAATCAATTACGG
GGTCATTAGTTCATAGCCCATATATGGAGTTCCGCGTTACATAACTTACGGTAAATGGCCCGCCTGGCTG
ACCGCCCAACGACCCCCGCCCATTGACGTCAATAATGACGTATGTTCCCATAGTAACGCCAATAGGGACT
TTCCATTGACGTCAATGGGTGGAGTATTTACGGTAAACTGCCCACTTGGCAGTACATCAAGTGTATCATA
TGCCAAGTCCGCCCCCTATTGACGTCAATGACGGTAAATGGCCCGCCTGGCATTATGCCCAGTACATGAC
CTTACGGGACTTTCCTACTTGGCAGTACATCTACGTATTAGTCATCGCTATTACCATGGTGATGCGGTTT
TGGCAGTACACCAATGGGCGTGGATAGCGGTTTGACTCACGGGGATTTCCAAGTCTCCACCCCATTGACG
TCAATGGGAGTTTGTTTTGGCACCAAAATCAACGGGACTTTCCAAAATGTCGTAATAACCCCGCCCCGTT
GACGCAAATGGGCGGTAGGCGTGTACGGTGGGAGGTCTATATAAGCAGAGCTCGTTTAGTGAACCGTCAG
ATCGCCTGGAGACGCCATCCACGCTGTTTTGACCTCCATAGAAGACACCGGGACCGATCCAGCCTCCGCG
GCCGGGAACGGTGCATTGGAACGCGGATTCCCCGTGCCAAGAGTGACGTAAGTACCGCCTATAGACTCTA
TAGGCACACCCCTTTGGCTCTTATGCATGCTATACTGTTTTTGGCTTGGGGCCTATACACCCCCGCTTCC
ATATGCTATAGGTGATGGTATAGCTTAGCCTATAGGTGTGGGTTATTGACCATTATTGACCACTCCCCTA
TTGGTGACGATACTTTCCATTACTAATCCATAACATGGCTCTTTGCCACAACTATCTCTATTGGCTATAT
GCCAATACTCTGTCCTTCAGAGACTGACACGGACTCTGTATTTTTACAGGATGGGGTCCCATTTATTATT
TACAAATTCACATATACAACAACGCCGTCCCCCGTGCCCGCAGTTTTTATTAAACATAGCGTGGGATCTC
CACGCGAATCTCGGGTACGTGTTCCGGACATGGGCTCTTCTCCGGTAGCGGCGGAGCTTCCACATCCGAG
CCCTGGTCCCATGCCTCCAGCGGCTCATGGTCGCTCGGCAGCTCCTTGCTCCTAACAGTGGAGGCCAGAC
TTAGGCACAGCACAATGCCCACCACCACCAGTGTGCCGCACAAGGCCGTGGCGGTAGGGTATGTGTCTGA
AAATGAGCTCGGAGATTGGGCTCGCACCGCTGACGCAGATGGAAGACTTAAGGCAGCGGCAGAAGAAGAT
GCAGGCAGCTGAGTTGTTGTATTCTGATAAGAGTCAGAGGTAACTCCCGTTGCGGTGCTGTTAACGGTGG
AGGGCAGTGTAGTCTGAGCAGTACTCGTTGCTGCCGCGCGCGCCACCAGACATAATAGCTGACAGACTAA
CAGACTGTTCCTTTCCATGGGTCTTTTCTGCAGAAGCTTGAATTCTCGAGGATCCGCGGCCGCGCCACCA
TGGGCACCGAGGGGAAAGCCGGGAGGAAACTGTTGTTTCTCTTCACGTCTATGATCCTGGGCTCTTTGGT
ACAAGGCAAGGGTTCGGTGTACACTGCTCAATCTGACGTCCAGGTTCCCGAGAACGAGTCCATCAAATTG
ACCTGCACCTACTCTGGCTTCTCCTCTCCCCGAGTGGAGTGGAAGTTCGTCCAAGGCAGCACAACTGCAC
TTGTGTGTTATAACAGCCAGATCACAGCTCCCTATGCGGACCGAGTCACCTTCTCATCCAGTGGCATCAC
GTTCAGTTCTGTGACCCGGAAGGACAATGGAGAGTATACTTGCATGGTCTCCGAGGAAGGTGGCCAGAAC
TACGGGGAGGTCAGCATCCACCTCACTGTGCTTGTACCTCCATCCAAGCCGACGATCAGTGTCCCCTCCT
CTGTCACCATTGGGAACAGGGCAGTGCTGACCTGCTCAGAGCATGATGGTTCCCCACCCTCTGAATATTC
CTGGTTCAAGGACGGGATATCCATGCTTACAGCAGATGCCAAGAAAACCCGGGCCTTCATGAATTCTTCA
TTCACCATTGATCCAAAGTCGGGGGATCTGATCTTTGACCCCGTGACAGCCTTTGATAGTGGTGAATACT
ACTGCCAGGCCCAGAATGGATATGGGACAGCCATGAGGTCAGAGGCTGCACACATGGATGCTGTGGAGCT
GAATGTGGGGGGCGGCGCGCCTGGATCTTCCGGAATCATCCCAGTTGAGGAGGAGAACCCGGACTTCTGG
AACCGCGAGGCAGCCGAGGCCCTGGGTGCCGCCAAGAAGCTGCAGCCTGCACAGACAGCCGCCAAGAACC
TCATCATCTTCCTGGGCGATGGGATGGGGGTGTCTACGGTGACAGCTGCCAGGATCCTAAAAGGGCAGAA
GAAGGACAAACTGGGGCCTGAGATACCCCTGGCCATGGACCGCTTCCCATATGTGGCTCTGTCCAAGACA
TACAATGTAGACAAACATGTGCCAGACAGTGGAGCCACAGCCACGGCCTACCTGTGCGGGGTCAAGGGCA
ACTTCCAGACCATTGGCTTGAGTGCAGCCGCCCGCTTTAACCAGTGCAACACGACACGCGGCAACGAGGT
CATCTCCGTGATGAATCGGGCCAAGAAAGCAGGGAAGTCAGTGGGAGTGGTAACCACCACACGAGTGCAG
CACGCCTCGCCAGCCGGCACCTACGCCCACACGGTGAACCGCAACTGGTACTCGGACGCCGACGTGCCTG
CCTCGGCCCGCCAGGAGGGGTGCCAGGACATCGCTACGCAGCTCATCTCCAACATGGACATTGACGTGAT
CCTAGGTGGGGGCCGAAAGTACATGTTTCGCATGGGAACCCCAGACCCTGAGTACCCAGATGACTACAGC
CAAGGTGGGACCAGGCTGGACGGGAAGAATCTGGTGCAGGAATGGCTGGCGAAGCGCCAGGGTGCCCGGT
ACGTGTGGAACCGCACTGAGCTCATGCAGGCTTCCCTGGACCCGTCTGTGGCCCATCTCATGGGTCTCTT
TGAGCCTGGAGACATGAAATACGAGATCCACCGAGACTCCACACTGGACCCCTCCCTGATGGAGATGACA
GAGGCTGCCCTGCGCCTGCTGAGCAGGAACCCCCGCGGCTTCTTCCTCTTCGTGGAGGGTGGTCGCATCG
ACCATGGTCATCATGAAAGCAGGGCTTACCGGGCACTGACTGAGACGATCATGTTCGACGACGCCATTGA
GAGGGCGGGCCAGCTCACCAGCGAGGAGGACACGCTGAGCCTCGTCACTGCCGACCACTCCCACGTCTTC
TCCTTCGGAGGCTACCCCCTGCGAGGGAGCTCCATCTTCGGGCTGGCCCCTGGCAAGGCCCGGGACAGGA
AGGCCTACACGGTCCTCCTATACGGAAACGGTCCAGGCTATGTGCTCAAGGACGGCGCCCGGCCGGATGT
TACCGAGAGCGAGAGCGGGAGCCCCGAGTATCGGCAGCAGTCAGCAGTGCCCCTGGACGAAGAGACCCAC
GCAGGCGAGGACGTGGCGGTGTTCGCGCGCGGCCCGCAGGCGCACCTGGTTCACGGCGTGCAGGAGCAGA
CCTTCATAGCGCACGTCATGGCCTTCGCCGCCTGCCTGGAGCCCTACACCGCCTGCGACCTGGCGCCCCC
CGCCGGCACCACCGACGCCGCGCACCCGGGTCATCATCACCATCACCATTAATCTAGAGATCTTATTAAA
GCAGAACTTGTTTATTGCAGCTTATAATGGTTACAAATAAAGCAATAGCATCACAAATTTCACAAATAAA
GCATTTTTTTCACTGCATTCTAGTTGTGGTTTGTCCAAACTCATCAATGTATCTTATCATGTCTGGTCGA
CTCTAGCTAGACTCTTCCGCTTCCTCGCTCACTGACTCGCTGCGCTCGGTCGTTCGGCTGCGGCGAGCGG
TATCAGCTCACTCAAAGGCGGTAATACGGTTATCCACAGAATCAGGGGATAACGCAGGAAAGAACATGTG
AGCAAAAGGCCAGCAAAAGGCCAGGAACCGTAAAAAGGCCGCGTTGCTGGCGTTTTTCCATAGGCTCCGC
CCCCCTGACGAGCATCACAAAAATCGACGCTCAAGTCAGAGGTGGCGAAACCCGACAGGACTATAAAGAT
ACCAGGCGTTTCCCCCTGGAAGCTCCCTCGTGCGCTCTCCTGTTCCGACCCTGCCGCTTACCGGATACCT
GTCCGCCTTTCTCCCTTCGGGAAGCGTGGCGCTTTCTCATAGCTCACGCTGTAGGTATCTCAGTTCGGTG
TAGGTCGTTCGCTCCAAGCTGGGCTGTGTGCACGAACCCCCCGTTCAGCCCGACCGCTGCGCCTTATCCG
GTAACTATCGTCTTGAGTCCAACCCGGTAAGACACGACTTATCGCCACTGGCAGCAGCCACTGGTAACAG
GATTAGCAGAGCGAGGTATGTAGGCGGTGCTACAGAGTTCTTGAAGTGGTGGCCTAACTACGGCTACACT
AGAAGAACAGTATTTGGTATCTGCGCTCTGCTGAAGCCAGTTACCTTCGGAAAAAGAGTTGGTAGCTCTT
GATCCGGCAAACAAACCACCGCTGGTAGCGGTGGTTTTTTTGTTTGCAAGCAGCAGATTACGCGCAGAAA
AAAAGGATCTCAAGAAGATCCTTTGATCTTTTCTACGGGGTCTGACGCTCAGTGGAACGAAAACTCACGT
TAAGGGATTTTGGTCATGAGATTATCAAAAAGGATCTTCACCTAGATCCTTTTAAATTAAAAATGAAGTT
TTAAATCAATCTAAAGTATATATGAGTAAACTTGGTCTGACAGTTACCAATGCTTAATCAGTGAGGCACC
TATCTCAGCGATCTGTCTATTTCGTTCATCCATAGTTGCCTGACTCCCCGTCGTGTAGATAACTACGATA
CGGGAGGGCTTACCATCTGGCCCCAGTGCTGCAATGATACCGCGAGACCCACGCTCACCGGCTCCAGATT
TATCAGCAATAAACCAGCCAGCCGGAAGGGCCGAGCGCAGAAGTGGTCCTGCAACTTTATCCGCCTCCAT
CCAGTCTATTAATTGTTGCCGGGAAGCTAGAGTAAGTAGTTCGCCAGTTAATAGTTTGCGCAACGTTGTT
GCCATTGCTACAGGCATCGTGGTGTCACGCTCGTCGTTTGGTATGGCTTCATTCAGCTCCGGTTCCCAAC
GATCAAGGCGAGTTACATGATCCCCCATGTTGTGCAAAAAAGCGGTTAGCTCCTTCGGTCCTCCGATCGT
TGTCAGAAGTAAGTTGGCCGCAGTGTTATCACTCATGGTTATGGCAGCACTGCATAATTCTCTTACTGTC
ATGCCATCCGTAAGATGCTTTTCTGTGACTGGTGAGTACTCAACCAAGTCATTCTGAGAATAGTGTATGC
GGCGACCGAGTTGCTCTTGCCCGGCGTCAATACGGGATAATACCGCGCCACATAGCAGAACTTTAAAAGT
GCTCATCATTGGAAAACGTTCTTCGGGGCGAAAACTCTCAAGGATCTTACCGCTGTTGAGATCCAGTTCG
ATGTAACCCACTCGTGCACCCAACTGATCTTCAGCATCTTTTACTTTCACCAGCGTTTCTGGGTGAGCAA
AAACAGGAAGGCAAAATGCCGCAAAAAAGGGAATAAGGGCGACACGGAAATGTTGAATACTCATACTCTT
CCTTTTTCAATATTATTGAAGCATTTATCAGGGTTATTGTCTCATGAGCGGATACATATTTGAATGTATT
TAGAAAAATAAACAAATAGGGGTTCCGCGCACATTTCCCCGAAAAGTGCCACCTGACGTCTAAGAAACCA
TTATTATCATGACATTAACCTATAAAAATAGGCGTATCACGAGGCCCTTTCGTCTCGCGCGTTTCGGTGA
TGACGGTGAAAACCTCTGACACATGCAGCTCCCGGAGGAATGTGTGTCAGTTAGGGTGTGGAAAGTCCCC
AGGCTCCCCAGGCAGGCAGAAGTATGCAAAGCATGCATCTCAATTAGTCAGCAACCAGGTGTGGAAAGTC
CCCAGGCTCCCCAGCAGGCAGAAGTATGCAAAGCATGCATCTCAATTAGTCAGCAACCATAGTCCCGCCC
CTAACTCCGCCCATCCCGCCCCTAACTCCGCCCAGTTCCGCCCATTCTCCGCCCCATGGCTGACTAATTT
TTTTTATTTATGCAGAGGCCGAGGCCGCCTCTGCCTCTGAGCTATTCCAGAAGTAGTGAGGAGGCTTTTT
TGGAGGCCTAGGCTTTTGCAAAAAGCTCCCGGGAGCTTGTATATCCATTTTCGTCCCGGAGACGGTCACA
GCTTGTCTGTAAGCGGATGCCGGGAGCAGACAAGCCCGTCAGGGCGCGTCAGCGGGTGTTGGCGGGTGTC
GGGGCTGGCTTAACTATGCGGCATCAGAGCAGATTGTACTGAGAGTGCACCATATGCGGTGTGAAATACC
GCACAGATGCGTAAGGAGAAAATACCGCATCAGGAAATTGTAAGCGTTAATATTTTGTTAAAATTCGCGT
TAAATTTTTGTTAAATCAGCTCATTTTTTAACCAATAGGCCGAAATCGGCAAAATCCCTTATAAATCAAA
AGAATAGACCGAGATAGGGT
[37 nt withheld, positions 6741-6777]
AAAGAACGTGGACTCCAACGTCAAAGG
[49 nt withheld, positions 6805-6853]
T
[91 nt withheld, positions 6855-6945]
G
[124 nt withheld, positions 6947-7070]
CCATTCGCCATTCAGGCTGCGCAACTGTTGGGAAGGGCGATCGGTGCGGGCCTCTTCGCTATTACGCCAG
CTGGCGAAAGGGGGATGTGCTGCAAGGCGATTAAGTTGGGTAACGCCAGGGTTTTCCCAGTCACGACGTT
GTAAAACGACGGCCAGTGAATT
