>Addgene plasmid #71952 | Jam1-AP-His | addgene partial sequence | sequence record 135241 | pMRB101-F 5'-aagatgcaggcagctgagtt-3'
CGTTGCGGTGCTGTTAACGGTGGAGGGCAGTGTAGTCTGAGCAGTACTCGTTGCTGCCGCGCGCGCCACC
AGACATAATAGCTGACAGACTAACAGACTGTTCCTTTCCATGGGTCTTTTCTGCAGAAGCTTGAATTCTC
GAGGATCCGCGGCCGCGCCACCATGGGCACCGAGGGGAAAGCCGGGAGGAAACTGTTGTTTCTCTTCACG
TCTATGATCCTGGGCTCTTTGGTACAAGGCAAGGGTTCGGTGTACACTGCTCAATCTGACGTCCAGGTTC
CCGAGAACGAGTCCATCAAATTGACCTGCACCTACTCTGGCTTCTCCTCTCCCCGAGTGGAGTGGAAGTT
CGTCCAAGGCAGCACAACTGCACTTGTGTGTTATAACAGCCAGATCACAGCTCCCTATGCGGACCGAGTC
ACCTTCTCATCCAGTGGCATCACGTTCAGTTCTGTGACCCGGAAGGACAATGGAGAGTATACTTGCATGG
TCTCCGAGGAAGGTGGCCAGAACTACGGGGAGGTCAGCATCCACCTCACTGTGCTTGTACCTCCATCCAA
GCCGACGATCAGTGTCCCCTCCTCTGTCACCATTGGGAACAGGGCAGTGCTGACCTGCTCAGAGCATGAT
GGTTCCCCACCCTCTGAATATTCCTGGTTCAAGGACGGGATATCCATGCTTACAGCAGATGCCAAGAAAA
CCCGGGCCTTCATGAATTCTTCATTCACCATTGATCCAAAGTCGGGGGATCTGATCTTTGACCCCGTGAC
AGCCTTTGATAGTGGTGAATACTACTGCCAGGCCCAGAATGGATATGG
