>Addgene plasmid #71952 | Jam1-AP-His | addgene partial sequence | sequence record 137000 | SV40pA-R 5'-GAAATTTGTGATGCTATTGC-3'
AGTTCTGCTTTAATAAGATCTCTAGATTAATGGTGATGGTGATGATGACCCGGGTGCGCGGCGTCGGTGG
TGCCGGCGGGGGGCGCCAGGTCGCAGGCGGTGTAGGGCTCCAGGCAGGCGGCGAAGGCCATGACGTGCGC
TATGAAGGTCTGCTCCTGCACGCCGTGAACCAGGTGCGCCTGCGGGCCGCGCGCGAACACCGCCACGTCC
TCGCCTGCGTGGGTCTCTTCGTCCAGGGGCACTGCTGACTGCTGCCGATACTCGGGGCTCCCGCTCTCGC
TCTCGGTAACATCCGGCCGGGCGCCGTCCTTGAGCACATAGCCTGGACCGTTTCCGTATAGGAGGACCGT
GTAGGCCTTCCTGTCCCGGGCCTTGCCAGGGGCCAGCCCGAAGATGGAGCTCCCTCGCAGGGGGTAGCCT
CCGAAGGAGAAGACGTGGGAGTGGTCGGCAGTGACGAGGCTCAGCGTGTCCTCCTCGCTGGTGAGCTGGC
CCGCCCTCTCAATGGCGTCGTCGAACATGATCGTCTCAGTCAGTGCCCGGTAAGCCCTGCTTTCATGATG
ACCATGGTCGATGCGACCACCCTCCACGAAGAGGAAGAAGCCGCGGGGGTTCCTGCTCAGCAGGCGCAGG
GCAGCCTCTGTCATCTCCATCAGGGAGGGGTCCAGTGTGGAGTCTCGGTGGATCTCGTATTTCATGTCTC
CAGGCTCAAAGAGACCCATGAGATGGGTCACAGACGGGTCCAGGGAAGCCTGCATGAGCTCAGTGCGGTT
CCACACATACCGGGCACCCTGGCGCTTCGCCAGCCATTCCTGCACCAGATTCTTCC
